>Addgene plasmid #230761 | AiP2042 - pAAV-AiE2617m-minBG-SYFP2-WPRE3-BGHpA | addgene full sequence | sequence record 471602 | Addgene NGS Result
CCTGCAGGCAGCTGCGCGCTCGCTCGCTCACTGAGGCCGCCCGGGCGTCGGGCGACCTTTGGTCGCCCGG
CCTCAGTGAGCGAGCGAGCGCGCAGAGAGGGAGTGGCCAACTCCATCACTAGGGGTTCCTGCGGCCGCAC
GCGTCCATAATGTCAGTGATTAGTGTCTCCACGAAAGCTGATTTTGTATTGCTTTTCTGAGTAAATGACT
ATTCAGGTCCCCCACTCCCCACAATGATGCTGCCTGTGTAATTGGCAGAGAGGGACATCCTGAGAATGGA
GGTGTGAAGGTGTAACGTGTGTTAATTGATACTTCCTAATCGCTTTTAGGTATTAAGTCATGATGCAGGA
ATCTGCGACAGAGACAATAAGCAACAGTTCAATGAATCAAAATGGAATGAGCACTTTAAGCAGCCAATTA
GATGCTGGCAGCAGGGATGGGAGATCAAGTGGTGACACCAGCTCTGAAGTAAGCACAGTGGAGCTGCTGC
ATCTGCAACAACAGCAGGTAAGTTTTGTTTTCCTCAAAGCTTCCCTTAAAACAAATCTGCCTGTTTGCTT
GAACCTGGAGACTGTATTCATAGTAAATTGAGCATGTTGTTTTAAGCTAACAGATGCTGAGAGTTTATTG
TCATTTGCAACATGATTGAAAGGTGAGGGAAGAGAAGCTTCGCATTAGTTACGTCATAGCAGTGCCAGAG
TGCCCTTCAGGTGTCAGGATGCATTAATTGTGTTCGCAGGGTGATTTTTTTTTTTTTTTAAGAGTGGTTC
TGTAAAGCTTTGTAACAAATATTTTCGAGCCTCTGGCTTACTGCTTGGCATTGTGCTGCGGAATGTGGTG
CTGATTTTCCACCAGAGGGCCACATTACTTGATACTTGCTTATACAATGAATTTCTTCCAAGTCTCAGCT
AAGGTGAAAAGGACCACGAGGACTTTTCAGAGCATAGGTGCTGGCTATTGCTAGTTGCAGATATTAAGTA
TTAATTAATTAATCTGTGATAGGTTATGCAACCTGTAAAAAGTTCATTTACTCACCTGTGCTTCTGTTCT
GAGAGACTCGTTCCACTATTTTGAATGTGCAAATGTGTGTGTGTGTCGCCGGCGGAGCTCGGGCTGGGCA
TAAAAGTCAGGGCAGAGCCATCTATTGCTTACATTTGCTTCTGGGATCCAGATCTTTCGAAGCTAGCGCT
ACCGGTCGCCACCATGGTGAGCAAGGGCGAGGAGCTGTTCACCGGGGTGGTGCCCATCCTGGTCGAGCTG
GACGGCGACGTAAACGGCCACAAGTTCAGCGTGTCCGGCGAGGGCGAGGGCGATGCCACCTACGGCAAGC
TGACCCTGAAGCTGATCTGCACCACCGGCAAGCTGCCCGTGCCCTGGCCCACCCTCGTGACCACCCTGGG
CTACGGCGTGCAGTGCTTCGCCCGCTACCCCGACCACATGAAGCAGCACGACTTCTTCAAGTCCGCCATG
CCCGAAGGCTACGTCCAGGAGCGCACCATCTTCTTCAAGGACGACGGCAACTACAAGACCCGCGCCGAGG
TGAAGTTCGAGGGCGACACCCTGGTGAACCGCATCGAGCTGAAGGGCATCGACTTCAAGGAGGACGGCAA
CATCCTGGGGCACAAGCTGGAGTACAACTACAACAGCCACAACGTCTATATCACCGCCGACAAGCAGAAG
AACGGCATCAAGGCCAACTTCAAGATCCGCCACAACATCGAGGACGGCGGCGTGCAGCTCGCCGACCACT
ACCAGCAGAACACCCCCATCGGCGACGGCCCCGTGCTGCTGCCCGACAACCACTACCTGAGCTACCAGTC
CAAGCTGAGCAAAGACCCCAACGAGAAGCGCGATCACATGGTCCTGCTGGAGTTCGTGACCGCCGCCGGG
ATCACTCTCGGCATGGACGAGCTGTACAAGTAAGTCGACGGCGCGCCGCGGCCGCGAATTCGATATCATA
ATCAACCTCTGGATTACAAAATTTGTGAAAGATTGACTGGTATTCTTAACTATGTTGCTCCTTTTACGCT
ATGTGGATACGCTGCTTTAATGCCTTTGTATCATGCTATTGCTTCCCGTATGGCTTTCATTTTCTCCTCC
TTGTATAAATCCTGGTTAGTTCTTGCCACGGCGGAACTCATCGCCGCCTGCCTTGCCCGCTGCTGGACAG
GGGCTCGGCTGTTGGGCACTGACAATTCCGTGGCTCGAGAGATCTTCGACTGTGCCTTCTAGTTGCCAGC
CATCTGTTGTTTGCCCCTCCCCCGTGCCTTCCTTGACCCTGGAAGGTGCCACTCCCACTGTCCTTTCCTA
ATAAAATGAGGAAATTGCATCGCATTGTCTGAGTAGGTGTCATTCTATTCTGGGGGGTGGGGTGGGGCAG
GACAGCAAGGGGGAGGATTGGGAAGACAATAGCAGGCATGAGATCTCACGTGCGGACCGAGCGGCCGCAG
GAACCCCTAGTGATGGAGTTGGCCACTCCCTCTCTGCGCGCTCGCTCGCTCACTGAGGCCGGGCGACCAA
AGGTCGCCCGACGCCCGGGCTTTGCCCGGGCGGCCTCAGTGAGCGAGCGAGCGCGCAGCTGCCTGCAGGG
GCGCCTGATGCGGTATTTTCTCCTTACGCATCTGTGCGGTATTTCACACCGCATA
[95 nt withheld, positions 2646-2740]
T
[46 nt withheld, positions 2742-2787]
C
[141 nt withheld, positions 2789-2929]
CCTTTGACGTTGGAGTCCACGTTCTTT
[37 nt withheld, positions 2957-2993]
ACTCTATCTCGGGCTATTCTTTTGATTTATAAGGGATTTTGCCGATTTCGGTCTATTGGTTAAAAAATGA
GCTGATTTAACAAAAATTTAACGCGAATTTTAACAAAATATTAACGTTTACAATTTTATGGTGCACTCTC
AGTACAATCTGCTCTGATGCCGCATAGTTAAGCCAGCCCCGACACCCGCCAACACCCGCTGACGCGCCCT
GACGGGCTTGTCTGCTCCCGGCATCCGCTTACAGACAAGCTGTGACCGTCTCCGGGAGCTGCATGTGTCA
GAGGTTTTCACCGTCATCACCGAAACGCGCGAGACGAAAGGGCCTCGTGATACGCCTATTTTTATAGGTT
AATGTCATGATAATAATGGTTTCTTAGACGTCAGGTGGCACTTTTCGGGGAAATGTGCGCGGAACCCCTA
TTTGTTTATTTTTCTAAATACATTCAAATATGTATCCGCTCATGAGACAATAACCCTGATAAATGCTTCA
ATAATATTGAAAAAGGAAGAGTATGAGTATTCAACATTTCCGTGTCGCCCTTATTCCCTTTTTTGCGGCA
TTTTGCCTTCCTGTTTTTGCTCACCCAGAAACGCTGGTGAAAGTAAAAGATGCTGAAGATCAGTTGGGTG
CACGAGTGGGTTACATCGAACTGGATCTCAACAGCGGTAAGATCCTTGAGAGTTTTCGCCCCGAAGAACG
TTTTCCAATGATGAGCACTTTTAAAGTTCTGCTATGTGGCGCGGTATTATCCCGTATTGACGCCGGGCAA
GAGCAACTCGGTCGCCGCATACACTATTCTCAGAATGACTTGGTTGAGTACTCACCAGTCACAGAAAAGC
ATCTTACGGATGGCATGACAGTAAGAGAATTATGCAGTGCTGCCATAACCATGAGTGATAACACTGCGGC
CAACTTACTTCTGACAACGATCGGAGGACCGAAGGAGCTAACCGCTTTTTTGCACAACATGGGGGATCAT
GTAACTCGCCTTGATCGTTGGGAACCGGAGCTGAATGAAGCCATACCAAACGACGAGCGTGACACCACGA
TGCCTGTAGCAATGGCAACAACGTTGCGCAAACTATTAACTGGCGAACTACTTACTCTAGCTTCCCGGCA
ACAATTAATAGACTGGATGGAGGCGGATAAAGTTGCAGGACCACTTCTGCGCTCGGCCCTTCCGGCTGGC
TGGTTTATTGCTGATAAATCTGGAGCCGGTGAGCGTGGGTCTCGCGGTATCATTGCAGCACTGGGGCCAG
ATGGTAAGCCCTCCCGTATCGTAGTTATCTACACGACGGGGAGTCAGGCAACTATGGATGAACGAAATAG
ACAGATCGCTGAGATAGGTGCCTCACTGATTAAGCATTGGTAACTGTCAGACCAAGTTTACTCATATATA
CTTTAGATTGATTTAAAACTTCATTTTTAATTTAAAAGGATCTAGGTGAAGATCCTTTTTGATAATCTCA
TGACCAAAATCCCTTAACGTGAGTTTTCGTTCCACTGAGCGTCAGACCCCGTAGAAAAGATCAAAGGATC
TTCTTGAGATCCTTTTTTTCTGCGCGTAATCTGCTGCTTGCAAACAAAAAAACCACCGCTACCAGCGGTG
GTTTGTTTGCCGGATCAAGAGCTACCAACTCTTTTTCCGAAGGTAACTGGCTTCAGCAGAGCGCAGATAC
CAAATACTGTTCTTCTAGTGTAGCCGTAGTTAGGCCACCACTTCAAGAACTCTGTAGCACCGCCTACATA
CCTCGCTCTGCTAATCCTGTTACCAGTGGCTGCTGCCAGTGGCGATAAGTCGTGTCTTACCGGGTTGGAC
TCAAGACGATAGTTACCGGATAAGGCGCAGCGGTCGGGCTGAACGGGGGGTTCGTGCACACAGCCCAGCT
TGGAGCGAACGACCTACACCGAACTGAGATACCTACAGCGTGAGCTATGAGAAAGCGCCACGCTTCCCGA
AGGGAGAAAGGCGGACAGGTATCCGGTAAGCGGCAGGGTCGGAACAGGAGAGCGCACGAGGGAGCTTCCA
GGGGGAAACGCCTGGTATCTTTATAGTCCTGTCGGGTTTCGCCACCTCTGACTTGAGCGTCGATTTTTGT
GATGCTCGTCAGGGGGGCGGAGCCTATGGAAAAACGCCAGCAACGCGGCCTTTTTACGGTTCCTGGCCTT
TTGCTGGCCTTTTGCTCACATGT
Features (pLannotate 1.2.2; 15 found; start..end, strand, type, name):
     12..39      +  repeat_region  AAV2 ITR (fragment): inverted terminal repeat of adeno-associated virus serotype 2 inverted
     68..95      +  repeat_region  AAV2 ITR (fragment): inverted terminal repeat of adeno-associated virus serotype 2 inverted
    340..507     +  CDS            Foxp2 (fragment): FOXP2_MOUSE - Experimental evidence at protein level: Swiss-Prot protein existence level 1. Transcriptional repressor that may play a role in the specification and differentiation of lung epithelium. May also play a role in developing neural, gastrointestinal and cardiovascular tissues. Can act with CTBP1 to synergistically repress transcription but CTPBP1 is not essential. Plays a role in synapse formation by regulating SRPX2 levels. From Mus musculus (Mouse).
   1204..1920    +  CDS            SYFP2: SYFP2 is a basic (constitutively fluorescent) yellow fluorescent protein published in 2006, derived from Aequorea victoria. It is reported to be a very rapidly-maturing monomer with moderate acid sensitivity.
   1960..2117    +  misc_feature   WPRE (fragment): woodchuck hepatitis virus posttranscriptional regulatory element
   2123..2203    +  misc_feature   WPRE (fragment): woodchuck hepatitis virus posttranscriptional regulatory element
   2220..2331    +  polyA_signal   bGH poly(A) signal: bovine growth hormone polyadenylation signal
   2449..2589    +  repeat_region  AAV2 ITR: inverted terminal repeat of adeno-associated virus serotype 2 inverted
   2594..2645    -  misc_feature   bom (fragment): basis of mobility region from pBR322
   2664..3119    +  rep_origin     f1 ori (sequence partly withheld): f1 bacteriophage origin of replication; arrow indicates direction of (+) strand synthesis
   3120..3169    -  misc_feature   bom (fragment): basis of mobility region from pBR322
   3271..3306    -  CDS            rop (fragment): Rop protein, which maintains plasmids at low copy number; rop
   3401..3505    +  promoter       AmpR promoter: bla
   3506..4366    +  CDS            AmpR: β-lactamase; bla; confers resistance to ampicillin, carbenicillin, and related antibiotics
   4537..5125    +  rep_origin     ori: high-copy-number ColE1/pMB1/pBR322/pUC origin of replication
