[The description below was written by a language model from this plasmid's Addgene catalogue record and pLannotate feature annotations shown in this document.]
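Description:
AiP2042 - pAAV-AiE2617m-minBG-SYFP2-WPRE3-BGHpA is an AAV transfer plasmid built on a pAAV2 backbone and intended for packaging an enhancer-driven fluorescent reporter into recombinant adeno-associated virus. In bacteria it is maintained as a high-copy plasmid through a ColE1/pUC-type origin and selected with ampicillin via the β-lactamase gene and its own promoter. An f1 phage origin is also present in the backbone, along with short remnants of the pBR322 bom and rop regions. The annotated sequence is about 5.2 kb.

The payload lies between AAV2 inverted terminal repeats, which provide the signals for replication and encapsidation of the intervening DNA. One ITR is annotated in full, while the other is detected only as short fragments in the sequenced record. Inside the ITRs, the AiE2617m enhancer sits upstream of the minimal beta-globin promoter (minBG). This promoter has little activity on its own, so expression depends on the cell-type-specific activity of the enhancer. The automated annotation flags a short stretch in the enhancer region as resembling mouse Foxp2 coding sequence. This is probably a similarity hit within genomic enhancer sequence rather than an expressed gene, and the record does not state the enhancer's genomic origin or its target cell population. The expressed gene is SYFP2, a rapidly maturing monomeric yellow fluorescent protein. It is followed by WPRE3, a shortened woodchuck hepatitis virus posttranscriptional element that boosts transcript stability and expression, and by the bovine growth hormone polyadenylation signal.

The construct is part of a collection of enhancer AAVs for genetic access to cortical cell types. It is used to label specific populations of brain cells with yellow fluorescence after viral delivery and to assess the enhancer's specificity.
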