Addgene plasmid #230761: AiP2042 - pAAV-AiE2617m-minBG-SYFP2-WPRE3-BGHpA
Purpose: AiE2617m is an enhancer sequence, designed to drive AAV-mediated transgene expression in specific populations of brain cells
Depositing lab: Allen Institute for Brain Science & Bosiljka Tasic. Depositing organization: Allen Institute. Publication: A suite of enhancer AAVs and transgenic mouse lines for genetic access to cortical cell types. Ben-Simon Y, Hooper M, Narayan S, Daigle TL, Dwivedi D, Way SW, Oster A, Stafford DA, Mich JK, Taormina MJ, Martinez RA, Opitz-Araya X, Roth JR, Alexander JR, Allen S, Amster A, Arbuckle J, Ayala A, Baker PM, Bakken TE, Barcelli T, Barta S, Bendrick J, Bertagnolli D, Bielstein C, Bishwakarma P, Bowlus J, Boyer G, Brouner K, Casian B, Casper T, Chakka AB, Chakrabarty R, Chance RK, Chavan S, Clark M, Colbert K, Collman F, Daniel S, Departee M, DiValentin P, Donadio N, Dotson N, Egdorf T, Fliss T, Gabitto M, Garcia J, Gary A, Gasperini M, Gloe J, Goldy J, Gore BB, Graybuck L, Greisman N, Haeseleer F, Halterman C, Haradon Z, Hastings SD, Helback O, Ho W, Hockemeyer D, Huang C, Huff S, Hunker A, Johansen N, Jones D, Juneau Z, Kalmbach B, Kannan M, Khem S, Kussick E, Kutsal R, Larsen R, Lee C, Lee AY, Leibly M, Lenz GH, Li S, Liang E, Lusk N, Madigan Z, Malloy J, Malone J, McCue R, Melchor J, Mollenkopf T, Moosman S, Morin E, Newman D, Ng L, Ngo K, Omstead V, Otto S, Oyama A, Pena N, Pham T, Phillips E, Pom CA, Potekhina L, Ransford S, Ray PL, Rette D, Reynoldson C, Rimorin C, Rocha D, Ruiz A, Sanchez REA, Sawyer L, Sedeno-Cortes A, Sevigny JP, Shapovalova N, Shepard N, Shulga L, Sigler AR, Siverts L, Soliman S, Somasundaram S, Staats B, Stewart K, Szelenyi E, Tieu M, Trader C, Tran A, van Velthoven CTJ, Walker M, Wang Y, Weed N, Wirthlin M, Wood T, Wynalda B, Yao Z, Zhou T, Ariza J, Dee N, Reding M, Ronellenfitch K, Mufti S, Sunkin SM, Smith KA, Esposito L, Waters J, Thyagarajan B, Yao S, Lein ES, Zeng H, Levi BP, Ngai J, Ting JT, Tasic B. Cell. 2025 May 16:S0092-8674(25)00513-6. doi: 10.1016/j.cell.2025.05.002. PubMed 40403729.
Backbone
  Vector backbone: pAAV2
  Vector type: AAV
Growth in bacteria
  Bacterial resistance: Ampicillin, 100 μg/mL
  Growth temperature: 37°C
  Growth strain: NEB Stable
  Copy number: High Copy
Gene/Insert
  Gene/Insert name: SYFP2
  Species: Synthetic
  Promoter: minBG
  Cloning method: Gibson Cloning
Terms and licenses: Academic/Nonprofit Terms; Industry Terms: Not Available to Industry
How to cite: AiP2042 - pAAV-AiE2617m-minBG-SYFP2-WPRE3-BGHpA was a gift from Allen Institute for Brain Science & Bosiljka Tasic (Addgene plasmid # 230761 ; http://n2t.net/addgene:230761 ; RRID:Addgene_230761)
